Addgene plasmid #1560: L3568
Purpose: (Empty Backbone)
Depositing lab: Andrew Fire. Depositing organization: Carnegie Institution for Science.
Backbone
  Vector backbone: Unknown
  Backbone size (bp): 6866
  Vector type: Worm Expression
Growth in bacteria
  Bacterial resistance: Ampicillin, 100 μg/mL
  Growth temperature: 37°C
  Growth strain: DH5alpha
  Copy number: Unknown
Gene/Insert
  Gene/Insert name: None
  Tag / fusion protein: myo3-2341, myo3Tsa, IVSA, gfpN, IVSR, gfpY66W, IVSS, gfpY145F, IVST, gfpC, IVSL, decoy
  Cloning method: Restriction Enzyme
Terms and licenses: Academic/Nonprofit Terms; Industry Terms: Not Available to Industry
Depositor comments: See Fire Lab Vector Kit Documentation 1997. Fire Lab Miniprep Number pPD115.60, Ligation number L3568.
How to cite: L3568 was a gift from Andrew Fire (Addgene plasmid # 1560 ; http://n2t.net/addgene:1560 ; RRID:Addgene_1560)
