[The description below was written by a language model from this plasmid's Addgene catalogue record and pLannotate feature annotations shown in this document.]
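Description:
L3568 (Fire Lab miniprep pPD115.60) is a worm expression vector from the 1997 Fire Lab Vector Kit, catalogued as an empty backbone of roughly 6.9 kb with no separately named insert. The parent backbone is listed as unknown. The feature table shows a standard pUC-type bacterial scaffold: a high-copy ColE1/pMB1 origin, an ampicillin resistance gene (β-lactamase) with its own promoter, and remnants of the lac region (CAP site, lac promoter and operator, a lacI fragment), along with short rop and bom fragments and a piece of the pUC18/19 polylinker. The plasmid is propagated in E. coli under ampicillin selection.

The payload is described only through the module list in the tag field. It begins with myo-3 segments ("myo3-2341" and "myo3Tsa"), which by their names appear to be upstream sequence from the C. elegans myo-3 gene, a body-wall muscle myosin heavy chain. The record does not explicitly define these elements, and they fall in the unannotated first ~2.4 kb of the sequence. Downstream is a GFP coding region assembled in segments (gfpN to gfpC) interrupted by synthetic introns (IVSA, IVSR, IVSS, IVST, IVSL), a typical Fire vector design intended to improve expression in worms. The Y66W and Y145F substitutions convert GFP to a cyan-shifted variant, consistent with the annotated CFP coding sequence. A "decoy" element is also listed, but its function is not explained in the record. A short match to C. elegans aex-5 lies downstream of the reporter; its role is not stated, and no 3' UTR is named.

The construct apparently serves as a muscle-expressed cyan fluorescent reporter or marker, and as a starting point for restriction-enzyme cloning of derivatives for C. elegans transgenesis.
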