Features (pLannotate 1.2.2; 12 found; start..end, strand, type, name):
   2397..2413    -  misc_feature   MCS (fragment): pUC18/19 multiple cloning site
   2506..3372    +  CDS            CFP: CFP is a basic (constitutively fluorescent) cyan fluorescent protein published in 1994, derived from Aequorea victoria.
   3990..4142    +  CDS            aex-5 (fragment): AEX5_CAEEL - Also known as kpc-3 From Caenorhabditis elegans.
   4270..4305    +  CDS            rop (fragment): Rop protein, which maintains plasmids at low copy number; rop
   4407..4506    +  misc_feature   bom (fragment): basis of mobility region from pBR322
   4604..4708    +  promoter       AmpR promoter: bla
   4709..5569    +  CDS            AmpR: β-lactamase; bla; confers resistance to ampicillin, carbenicillin, and related antibiotics
   5740..6328    +  rep_origin     ori: high-copy-number ColE1/pMB1/pBR322/pUC origin of replication
   6511..6603    +  CDS            lacI (fragment): lac repressor; lacI; The lac repressor binds to the lac operator to inhibit transcription in E. coli. This inhibition can be relieved by adding lactose or isopropyl-β-D-thiogalactopyranoside (IPTG).
   6616..6637    +  protein_bind   CAP binding site: CAP binding activates transcription in the presence of cAMP. E. coli catabolite activator protein
   6652..6682    +  promoter       lac promoter: promoter for the E. coli lac operon
   6690..6706    +  protein_bind   lac operator: The lac repressor binds to the lac operator to inhibit transcription in E. coli. This inhibition can be relieved by adding lactose or isopropyl-β-D-thiogalactopyranoside (IPTG). lac repressor encoded by lacI
>Addgene plasmid #1560 | L3568 | depositor full sequence | sequence record 170 | Author sequence
AAGCTTGGGCTGCAGGTCGGCTATAATAAGTTCTTGAATAAAATAATTTTCCCGACAAAACATGAGTATT
TCTTTCGAAAATAAAAGTGCAGGCTAATTAGAGATTATTCTGTAATTAACTGCATAATTTGTCACGTGCC
ATAGTTTTACATTCCACTACGTCATAGTTCTTAAAATACTAATCTCCTGAAAATAGAAGTAGGTGAAGAA
AGTTTAATTATCAGTTCTAAAATGACAATTGATCTTTGGAATATGTTCTGAAACTACCGATCATTGAACA
GATGCTATTTGAATGATATAGAATTGTATATTTGCAATTTCTGAAACGCGTTCTTAAAGGCACACAGATT
AATTCAAAAGGGTCTGGCCGCAAAAAGGTTTATGGTGGCCGATTTTGAGTTTTGTGTGTGATTGCTTTTT
CACAATCAGTGTTTTCAGGATTATGTGATGAACTAGATCTTCAAGTTTCGTTACATTTCATATGTTTTCG
GAACTCACGAAGTACATATTGGGTATTGTGCTCAAAAAATTCAGCAATCAGCTTCGCTCCGCTGACTTTA
GAACCCAAAAAAATAGTATGGCCAAACTGACTGTGTTACGATCATTTCAATTTTTCAATACATATTTAAG
ATTTCTAAGAGTAAGAAGGTCAAAAACTGTTCTGGAATACATATATATTTTTCAGGTTACAATTAGTCAA
AAAGTGCACTGAAATATACGTTTTAATTTCACGAATAACCCAATTAGTTCAATGTATTTTTGGTCAACCA
ACGTTAAAGTTTGGCTTCCAACCAATTATCATTTCTGATCAACCACAATGTTTTTTCTTTATCTGCAAGT
TAATTTTTTATTTTTATCCAGATGTTTGGCATATTTTTCAATTCTTCACTAGCGCCCACTTCTTGCACTT
CCGGCGCCCTGAATCTAATGCATCTGTTGCAAGAATTGAAAGACCAATCAACACATTGTTTTCTTCACGA
GATACTGAAGAAAATGAATAAAAACAGAGAAAAAGAGCCATGTGATTAGTGACAACTGTTGCTAACAGAT
ACCATAGCTTGGACTTGGTACGTGATGGCAACGTATGGGTCAACAAAAATGATTGCAGAGGGGGTGCAAA
ACAGTCAAGTCGAGAAAATATGAAAAACAGAAAACAAAGAACAGAAAAATGGGTTTGAGAGTCAGTATAA
TTTATAAAAGAAAAATTGTACATAGAAATTAACCATTTTTGTAGAAGAAGTTATTTTTCAAGCATCGTTA
AAAATTATTCAAAGCACCTTATTTCATATTTAATTTTAAACATGGTTAAATGAACAACACGGTGCGCAAT
CAGGAAAACTTGAAATCTGAAACTGTTGTTGTGATCTTCTTCGCAACTGTTCAGATAGCACTAGTGTAAT
GTTAAGAGTGCGCGAATATAATGGAATATAATGGATCACACCTCCTGCCATCAGGTAAACGTCTCTGTTA
TCACATATTTCCAACTATTAAATTTTTACCTTTTACAGTTTTACATTTTTTTGAAAAAAGTAACTTTTTG
TCTTCAAAATCCCTGACGAAAATATCAAATATTTTAATCGAGACTGCAGAGGAACCGATTGATGATTTGG
AAAATCCAGCTTTACCTGTGTAAGAACTGAAAAGTTTCATAACCCTAGGGTATTCCCAGTTACATTCCCC
ACTGGCTAACAATAGCACCCAGTTTTTCATCACCTTTCTTCAAATTTCTCGGCGATTTGTTAAAAACAAA
ATTTGTGTCCCTTCTCTGATATCTCTATGTCTCTAAACACAAGTTCATCGGAAAACGAAGGAGGGTAGGT
GTTGGTTGGGCTCCCGAAGTGAAAATAGAAGAGCAAGAATAGAATATTAGAGAGAGAGTGCAGAGAGGGC
GGGATAGCTCCCGGGATTCCGTTTTCTTCTTCTTTATCTTCAACGATGATGTGTGTGCGTGTTGTATAGA
TTCTGTTGCTCCCCCACAACTCGCTCCGAAGGCTCAATACAATTCAATTGATATTGGAGGAGAGCCTACC
GGAGTGGGAGGATAAGAAGAAACATAAGAAGAAGAAGAAGAAGAAGCATGCTTCTGGTTTTTGATGCTAT
GAAAACGGCACAAAAAGATGATTGAGGTCCCTTTTCAATACCTTCTCTCATCTTTCAAATCCCATTGAAA
CCTAAAACTTCTCACCACGCTTTACCATTGTTCTCCAAAAACTTATAGCAATGTCTATAACTTTTTTATC
TCTGAAAAGCAGTGTTCCATTTTTCTTTTTCCTATTTTATTTCAATTGTTTCTCACATTTCGTTTGGATT
CTTTGCTTGTCAACCAGCTTCTTCTTCCACTTTTACCGTCTAATTTTCAGGGCAGGGAGCCATCAAACCC
ACGACCACTAGATCCATCTAGAGGATCCCCGGGATTGGCCAAAGGACCCAAAGGTATGTTTCGAATGATA
CTAACATAACATAGAACATTTTCAGGAGGACCCTTGGAGGGTACCGGTAGAAAAAATGAGTAAAGGAGAA
GAACTTTTCACTGGAGTTGTCCCAATTCTTGTTGAATTAGATGGTGATGTTAATGGGCACAAATTTTCTG
TCAGTGGAGAGGGTGAAGGTGATGCAACATACGGAAAACTTACCCTTAAATTTATTTGCACTACTGGAAA
ACTACCTGTTCCATGGGTAAGTTTAAACATATATATACTAACTAACCCTGATTATTTAAATTTTCAGCCA
ACACTTGTCACTACTTTCTCATGGGGCGTTCAATGCTTCTCGAGATACCCAGATCATATGAAACAGCATG
ACTTTTTCAAGAGTGCCATGCCCGAAGGTTATGTACAGGAAAGAACTATATTTTTCAAAGATGACGGGAA
CTACAAGACACGTAAGTTTAAACAGTTCGGTACTAACTAACCATACATATTTAAATTTTCAGGTGCTGAA
GTCAAGTTTGAAGGTGATACCCTTGTTAATAGAATCGAGTTAAAAGGTATTGATTTTAAAGAAGATGGAA
ACATTCTTGGACACAAATTGGAATACAACTTCAACTCACACAACGTATACATCATGGCAGACAAACAAAA
GAATGGAATCAAAGTTGTAAGTTTAAACATGATTTTACTAACTAACTAATCTGATTTAAATTTTCAGAAC
TTCAAAATTAGACACAACATTGAAGATGGAAGCGTTCAACTAGCAGACCATTATCAACAAAATACTCCAA
TTGGCGATGGCCCTGTCCTTTTACCAGACAACCATTACCTGTCCACACAATCTGCCCTTTCGAAAGATCC
CAACGAAAAGAGAGACCACATGGTCCTTCTTGAGTTTGTAACAGCTGCTGGGATTACACATGGCATGGAT
GAACTATACAAATAGCATTCGTAGAATTCCAACTGAGCGCCGGTCGCTACCATTACCAACTTGTCTGGTG
TCAAAAATAATAGGGGCCGCTGTCATCAGAGTAAGTTTAAACTGAGTTCTACTAACTAACGAGTAATATT
TAAATTTTCAGCATCTCGCGCCCGTGCCTCTGACTTCTAAGTCCAATTACTCTTCAACATCCCTACATGC
TCTTTCTCCCTGTGCTCCCACCCCCTATTTTTGTTATTATCAAAAAACTTCTCTTAATTTCTTTGTTTTT
TAGCTTCTTTTAAGTCACCTCTAACAATGAAATTGTGTAGATTCAAAAATAGAATTAATTCGTAATAAAA
AGTCGAAAAAAATTGTGCTCCCTCCCCCCATTAATAATAATTCTATCCCAAAATCTACACAATGTTCTGT
GTACACTTCTTATGTTTTTTACTTCTGATAAATTTTTTTGAAACATCATAGAAAAAACCGCACACAAAAT
ACCTTATCATATGTTACGTTTCAGTTTATGACCGCAATTTTTATTTCTTCGCACGTCTGGGCCTCTCATG
ACGTCAAATCATGCTCATCGTGAAAAAGTTTTGGAGTATTTTTGGAATTTTTCAATCAAGTGAAAGTTTA
TGAAATTAATTTTCCTGCTTTTGCTTTTTGGGGTTTCCCCTATTGTTTGTCAAGATTTCGAGGACGGCGT
TTTTCTTGCTAAAATCACAAGTATTGATGAGCACGATGCAAGAAAGATCGGAAGAAGGTTTGGGTTTGAG
GCTCAGTGGAAGGTGAGTAGAAGTTGATAATTTGAAAGTGGAGTAGTGTCTATGGGGTTTTTGCCTTAAA
TGACAGAATACATTCCCAATATACCAAACATAACTGTTTCCTACTAGTCGGCCGTACGGGCCCTTTCGTC
TCGCGCGTTTCGGTGATGACGGTGAAAACCTCTGACACATGCAGCTCCCGGAGACGGTCACAGCTTGTCT
GTAAGCGGATGCCGGGAGCAGACAAGCCCGTCAGGGCGCGTCAGCGGGTGTTGGCGGGTGTCGGGGCTGG
CTTAACTATGCGGCATCAGAGCAGATTGTACTGAGAGTGCACCATATGCGGTGTGAAATACCGCACAGAT
GCGTAAGGAGAAAATACCGCATCAGGCGGCCTTAAGGGCCTCGTGATACGCCTATTTTTATAGGTTAATG
TCATGATAATAATGGTTTCTTAGACGTCAGGTGGCACTTTTCGGGGAAATGTGCGCGGAACCCCTATTTG
TTTATTTTTCTAAATACATTCAAATATGTATCCGCTCATGAGACAATAACCCTGATAAATGCTTCAATAA
TATTGAAAAAGGAAGAGTATGAGTATTCAACATTTCCGTGTCGCCCTTATTCCCTTTTTTGCGGCATTTT
GCCTTCCTGTTTTTGCTCACCCAGAAACGCTGGTGAAAGTAAAAGATGCTGAAGATCAGTTGGGTGCACG
AGTGGGTTACATCGAACTGGATCTCAACAGCGGTAAGATCCTTGAGAGTTTTCGCCCCGAAGAACGTTTT
CCAATGATGAGCACTTTTAAAGTTCTGCTATGTGGCGCGGTATTATCCCGTATTGACGCCGGGCAAGAGC
AACTCGGTCGCCGCATACACTATTCTCAGAATGACTTGGTTGAGTACTCACCAGTCACAGAAAAGCATCT
TACGGATGGCATGACAGTAAGAGAATTATGCAGTGCTGCCATAACCATGAGTGATAACACTGCGGCCAAC
TTACTTCTGACAACGATCGGAGGACCGAAGGAGCTAACCGCTTTTTTGCACAACATGGGGGATCATGTAA
CTCGCCTTGATCGTTGGGAACCGGAGCTGAATGAAGCCATACCAAACGACGAGCGTGACACCACGATGCC
TGTAGCAATGGCAACAACGTTGCGCAAACTATTAACTGGCGAACTACTTACTCTAGCTTCCCGGCAACAA
TTAATAGACTGGATGGAGGCGGATAAAGTTGCAGGACCACTTCTGCGCTCGGCCCTTCCGGCTGGCTGGT
TTATTGCTGATAAATCTGGAGCCGGTGAGCGTGGGTCTCGCGGTATCATTGCAGCACTGGGGCCAGATGG
TAAGCCCTCCCGTATCGTAGTTATCTACACGACGGGGAGTCAGGCAACTATGGATGAACGAAATAGACAG
ATCGCTGAGATAGGTGCCTCACTGATTAAGCATTGGTAACTGTCAGACCAAGTTTACTCATATATACTTT
AGATTGATTTAAAACTTCATTTTTAATTTAAAAGGATCTAGGTGAAGATCCTTTTTGATAATCTCATGAC
CAAAATCCCTTAACGTGAGTTTTCGTTCCACTGAGCGTCAGACCCCGTAGAAAAGATCAAAGGATCTTCT
TGAGATCCTTTTTTTCTGCGCGTAATCTGCTGCTTGCAAACAAAAAAACCACCGCTACCAGCGGTGGTTT
GTTTGCCGGATCAAGAGCTACCAACTCTTTTTCCGAAGGTAACTGGCTTCAGCAGAGCGCAGATACCAAA
TACTGTCCTTCTAGTGTAGCCGTAGTTAGGCCACCACTTCAAGAACTCTGTAGCACCGCCTACATACCTC
GCTCTGCTAATCCTGTTACCAGTGGCTGCTGCCAGTGGCGATAAGTCGTGTCTTACCGGGTTGGACTCAA
GACGATAGTTACCGGATAAGGCGCAGCGGTCGGGCTGAACGGGGGGTTCGTGCACACAGCCCAGCTTGGA
GCGAACGACCTACACCGAACTGAGATACCTACAGCGTGAGCATTGAGAAAGCGCCACGCTTCCCGAAGGG
AGAAAGGCGGACAGGTATCCGGTAAGCGGCAGGGTCGGAACAGGAGAGCGCACGAGGGAGCTTCCAGGGG
GAAACGCCTGGTATCTTTATAGTCCTGTCGGGTTTCGCCACCTCTGACTTGAGCGTCGATTTTTGTGATG
CTCGTCAGGGGGGCGGAGCCTATGGAAAAACGCCAGCAACGCGGCCTTTTTACGGTTCCTGGCCTTTTGC
TGGCCTTTTGCTCACATGTTCTTTCCTGCGTTATCCCCTGATTCTGTGGATAACCGTATTACCGCCTTTG
AGTGAGCTGATACCGCTCGCCGCAGCCGAACGACCGAGCGCAGCGAGTCAGTGAGCGAGGAAGCGGAAGA
GCGCCCAATACGCAAACCGCCTCTCCCCGCGCGTTGGCCGATTCATTAATGCAGCTGGCACGACAGGTTT
CCCGACTGGAAAGCGGGCAGTGAGCGCAACGCAATTAATGTGAGTTAGCTCACTCATTAGGCACCCCAGG
CTTTACACTTTATGCTTCCGGCTCGTATGTTGTGTGGAATTGTGAGCGGATAACAATTTCACACAGGAAA
CAGCTATGACCATGATTACGCCAAGCTGTAAGTTTAAACATGATCTTACTAACTAACTATTCTCATTTAA
ATTTTCAGAGCTTAAAAATGGCTGAAATCACTCACAACGATGGATACGCTAACAACTTGGAAATGAAAT
