>Addgene plasmid #1560 | L3568 | addgene partial sequence | sequence record 16697 | 1560_m13reverse
GATCTTACTAACTAACTATTCTCATTTAAATTTTCAGAGCTTAAAAATGGCTGAACTCACTCACAACGAT
GGATACGCTAACAACTTGGAAATGAAATAAGCTTGGGCTGCAGGTCGGCTATAATAAGTTCTTGAATAAA
ATAATTTTCCCGACAAAACATGAGTATTTCTTTCGAAAATAAAAGTGCAGGCTAATTAGAGATTATTCTG
TAATTAACTGCATAATTTGTCACGTGCCATAGTTTTACATTCCACTACGTCATAGTTCTTAAAATACTAA
TCTCCTGAAAATAGAAGTAGGTGAAGAAAGTTTAATTATCAGTTCTAAAATGACAATTGATCTTTGGAAT
ATGTTCTGAAACTACCGATCATTGAACAGATGCTATTTGAATGATATAGAATTGTATATTTGCAATTTCT
GAAACGCGTTCTTAAAGGCACACAGATTAATTCAAAAGGGTCTGGCCGCAAAAAGGTTTATGGTGGCCGA
TTTTGAGTTTTGTGTGTGATTGCTTTTTCACAATCAGTGTTTTCAGGATTATGTGATGAACTAGATCTTC
AAGTTTCGTTACATTTCATATGTTTTCGGAACTCACGAAGTACATATTGGGTATTGTGCTCAAAAAATTC
AGCAATCAGCTTCGCTCCGCTGACTTTAGAACCCAAAAAAATAGTATGGCCAAACTGACTGTGTTACGAT
CATTTCAATTTTTCAATACATATTTAAGATTTCTAAGAGTAAGAAGGTCAAAAACTGTTCTGGAATACAT
ATATATTTTTCAGGTTACAATTAGTCAAAAAGTGCACTGAAATATACGTTTTAATTTCACGAATAACCCA
ATTAGTTCAATGTATTTTTGGTCAACCAACGTTAAAGTTTGGCTTCCAACCNATTATCATTTCTGATCCA
CCCCCATGTTTTTTCCTTATCNGCANGTTAATTTTTTATTTTATCCNGANGTTGGCATATTTTNCANTTC
TTCNCTAGCGCCCACTTCTGGCNCTCCGGGGCCCGGANCNAANGCCCGGGGGCCGNAATTGAAAAACCNN
CNCCCCTTGNTTTCCTCCCGAGANCNGGAGAAAATGGATAAACCCGAAAAAANNGCCCGGGNTNAGGNCA
CCGNTGCTANAAAACCNNANCTGGACTGGACCGGAGGCCCCNANGGNCNCNAANGATGCNNAGGGGGCCA
NCCNCCCGCCGGAAATTGGAAACCCNAACNANACNAAAAGGGGTGNANCCCCTNTTTTAAAAAAAATGGC
CNAAATACCCCTTTGGGAAANNTTTTTCCCCCCCCAAATTCCNCCCCCTNCNTNTTTTNCGGGANAAACC
CGCGCCCCCAAAAANAATAAGGTTTTTNTNN
